Addgene plasmid #69788: pHL 1701
Purpose: KanR with FRT sites + pT7::T710::CFP::T7 terminator::T1 terminator + ColE
Depositing lab: Han Lim. Depositing organization: University of California, Berkeley. Publication: Horizontal transfer of DNA methylation patterns into bacterial chromosomes. Shin JE, Lin C, Lim HN. Nucleic Acids Res. 2016 Apr 15. pii: gkw230. 10.1093/nar/gkw230 PubMed 27084942.
Backbone
  Vector backbone: ColE
  Modifications to backbone: FRT sites
  Vector type: Bacterial Expression, Synthetic Biology
Growth in bacteria
  Bacterial resistance: Kanamycin, 50 μg/mL
  Growth temperature: 37°C
  Growth strain: DH5alpha
  Copy number: Unknown
Gene/Insert
  Gene/Insert name: CFP
  Promoter: T7
  Cloning method: Unknown
  Sequencing primers: 5′ T7; 3′ T7term
Terms and licenses: Academic/Nonprofit Terms; Industry Terms: Not Available to Industry
How to cite: pHL 1701 was a gift from Han Lim (Addgene plasmid # 69788 ; http://n2t.net/addgene:69788 ; RRID:Addgene_69788)
