[The description below was written by a language model from this plasmid's Addgene catalogue record.]
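Description:
pHL 1701 is a bacterial expression and synthetic-biology plasmid built on a ColE-type backbone, so it replicates in standard E. coli cloning strains from a ColE-family origin; the record lists the copy number as unknown. It is selected with kanamycin, and the kanamycin resistance marker is associated with FRT sites, which the record lists as the modification made to the backbone. FRT sites are the recognition targets of the Flp recombinase, and flanking a marker with them normally allows the marker to be excised after use, as is common for cassettes intended to be integrated into a bacterial chromosome. However, the record does not state how the sites are oriented or whether this plasmid serves as an integration template.

The payload is a cyan fluorescent protein (CFP) reporter driven by a T7 promoter. The element labelled "T710" in the purpose line sits between promoter and coding sequence and most likely denotes the phage T7 gene 10 leader and ribosome-binding region, a strong translation initiation signal, although the record does not define it. Downstream, transcription is stopped by two terminators in series, the T7 terminator followed by a T1 terminator, which should limit read-through from the highly processive T7 RNA polymerase into neighbouring sequence. Because the promoter is T7-specific, CFP expression depends on a host that supplies T7 RNA polymerase.

The associated publication concerns transfer of DNA methylation patterns into bacterial chromosomes, suggesting that the construct served as a fluorescent reporter module in that work, but its precise role is not stated. No feature table was provided, so element positions and sizes cannot be given.
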