>Addgene plasmid #69788 | pHL 1701 | addgene partial sequence | sequence record 141427 | K1 5'-CAGTCATAGCCGAATAGCCT-3'
ATCCATCTTGTTCAATCATGCGAAACGATCCTCATCCTGTCTCTTGATCAGATCTTGATCCCCTGCGCCA
TCAGATCCTTGGCGGCAAGAAAGCCATCCAGTTTACTTTGCAGGGCTTCCCAACCTTACCAGAGGGCGCC
CCAGCTGGCAATTCCGGTTCGCTTGCTGTCCATAAAACCGCCCAGTCTAGCTATCGCCATGTAAGCCCAC
TGCAAGCTACCTGCTTTCTCTTTGCGCTTGCGTTTTCCCTTGTCCAGATAGCCCAGTAGCTGACATTCAT
CCGGGGTCAGCACCGTTTCTGCGGACTGGCTTTCTACGTGTTCCGCTTCCTTTAGCAGCCCTTGCGCCCT
GAGTGCTTGCGGCAGCGTGAGCTTCAAAAGCGCTCTGAAGTTCCTATACTTTCTAGAGAATAGGAACTTC
GAACTGCAGGTCGACGGATCCCCGGAATGACGTCTAATACGACTCACTATAGGGAGACCACAACGGTTTC
CCTCTAGAAATAATTTTGTTTAACTTTAAGAAGGAGATATACATATGGCTAGCATGACTGGTGGACAGCA
AATGGGTCGCGGATCCATGGTGAGCAAGGGCGAGGAGCTGTTCACCGGGGTGGTGCCCATCCTGGTCGAG
CTGGACGGCGACGTAAACGGCCACAGGTTCAGCGTGTCCGGCGAGGGCGAGGGCGATGCCACCTACGGCA
AGCTGACCCTGAAGTTCATCTGCACCACCGGCAAGCTGCCCGTGCCCTGGCCCACCCTCGTGACCACCCT
GACCTGGGGCGTGCAGTGCTTCAGCCGCTACCCCGACCACATGAAGCAGCACGACTTCTTCAAGTCCGCC
ATGCCCGAAGGCTACGTCCAGGAGCGTACCATCTTCTTCAAGGACGACGGCAACTACAAGACCCGCGCCG
AGGTGAAGTTCGAGGGCGACAC
